LOCUS       Exported 8323 bp ds-DNA circular SYN 13-MAY-2021
DEFINITION  3rd generation lentiviral gRNA plasmid targeting human STK25.
ACCESSION   .
VERSION     .
KEYWORDS    STK25 gRNA (BRDN0001149116)
SOURCE      synthetic DNA construct
  ORGANISM  synthetic DNA construct
REFERENCE   1 (bases 1 to 8323)
  AUTHORS   Doench JG, Fusi N, Sullender M, Hegde M, Vaimberg EW, Donovan KF,
            Smith I, Tothova Z, Wilen C, Orchard R, Virgin HW, Listgarten J,
            Root DE
  TITLE     Optimized sgRNA design to maximize activity and minimize off-target
            effects of CRISPR-Cas9.
  JOURNAL   Nat Biotechnol. 2016 Jan 18. doi: 10.1038/nbt.3437.
  PUBMED    26780180
REFERENCE   2 (bases 1 to 8323)
  AUTHORS   .
  TITLE     Direct Submission
  JOURNAL   Exported May 13, 2021 from SnapGene Server 1.1.58
            http://www.snapgene.com
FEATURES             Location/Qualifiers
     source          1..8323
                     /organism="synthetic DNA construct"
                     /mol_type="other DNA"
     promoter        87..1265
                     /label=EF-1-alpha promoter
                     /note="strong constitutive promoter for human elongation
                     factor EF-1-alpha"
     intron          318..1256
                     /label=EF-1-alpha intron A
                     /note="intron upstream of the start codon of human
                     EF-1-alpha"
     primer_bind     1213..1233
                     /label=EF1a-F
                     /note="Human elongation factor-1a promoter, forward primer"
     CDS             1278..1877
                     /codon_start=1
                     /gene="pac from Streptomyces alboniger"
                     /product="puromycin N-acetyltransferase"
                     /label=PuroR
                     /note="confers resistance to puromycin"
                     /translation="MTEYKPTVRLATRDDVPRAVRTLAAAFADYPATRHTVDPDRHIER
                     VTELQELFLTRVGLDIGKVWVADDGAAVAVWTTPESVEAGAVFAEIGPRMAELSGSRLA
                     AQQQMEGLLAPHRPKEPAWFLATVGVSPDHQGKGLGSAVVLPGVEAAERAGVPAFLETS
                     APRNLPFYERLGFTVTADVEVPEGPRTWCMTRKPGA"
     primer_bind     complement(1278..1297)
                     /label=Puro-R
                     /note="Puromycin resistance gene, reverse primer. Also
                     called puro-variant-R"
     primer_bind     1774..1794
                     /label=Puro-F
                     /note="Puromycin resistance gene, forward primer"
     misc_feature    1893..2481
                     /label=WPRE
                     /note="woodchuck hepatitis virus posttranscriptional
                     regulatory element"
     primer_bind     complement(1946..1966)
                     /label=WPRE-R
                     /note="WPRE, reverse primer"
     CDS             complement(2364..2375)
                     /codon_start=1
                     /product="Factor Xa recognition and cleavage site"
                     /label=Factor Xa site
                     /translation="IEGR"
     LTR             2553..2786
                     /label=3' LTR (Delta-U3)
                     /note="self-inactivating 3' long terminal repeat (LTR) from
                     HIV-1"
     polyA_signal    2864..2985
                     /label=SV40 poly(A) signal
                     /note="SV40 polyadenylation signal"
     primer_bind     complement(2901..2920)
                     /label=SV40pA-R
                     /note="SV40 polyA, reverse primer"
     primer_bind     2955..2974
                     /label=EBV-rev
                     /note="SV40 polyA terminator, reverse primer"
     rep_origin      3025..3160
                     /label=SV40 ori
                     /note="SV40 origin of replication"
     primer_bind     3087..3106
                     /label=SV40pro-F
                     /note="SV40 promoter/origin, forward primer"
     primer_bind     complement(3180..3199)
                     /label=T7
                     /note="T7 promoter, forward primer"
     promoter        complement(3181..3199)
                     /label=T7 promoter
                     /note="promoter for bacteriophage T7 RNA polymerase"
     primer_bind     complement(3209..3226)
                     /label=M13 Forward
                     /note="In lacZ gene. Also called M13-F20 or M13 (-21)
                     Forward"
     primer_bind     complement(3209..3225)
                     /label=M13 fwd
                     /note="common sequencing primer, one of multiple similar
                     variants"
     primer_bind     complement(3218..3240)
                     /label=M13/pUC Forward
                     /note="In lacZ gene"
     rep_origin      3367..3822
                     /direction=RIGHT
                     /label=f1 ori
                     /note="f1 bacteriophage origin of replication; arrow
                     indicates direction of (+) strand synthesis"
     primer_bind     complement(3454..3473)
                     /label=F1ori-R
                     /note="F1 origin, reverse primer"
     primer_bind     3664..3685
                     /label=F1ori-F
                     /note="F1 origin, forward primer"
     promoter        3848..3952
                     /gene="bla"
                     /label=AmpR promoter
     CDS             3953..4813
                     /codon_start=1
                     /gene="bla"
                     /product="beta-lactamase"
                     /label=AmpR
                     /note="confers resistance to ampicillin, carbenicillin, and
                     related antibiotics"
                     /translation="MSIQHFRVALIPFFAAFCLPVFAHPETLVKVKDAEDQLGARVGYI
                     ELDLNSGKILESFRPEERFPMMSTFKVLLCGAVLSRIDAGQEQLGRRIHYSQNDLVEYS
                     PVTEKHLTDGMTVRELCSAAITMSDNTAANLLLTTIGGPKELTAFLHNMGDHVTRLDRW
                     EPELNEAIPNDERDTTMPVAMATTLRKLLTGELLTLASRQQLIDWMEADKVAGPLLRSA
                     LPAGWFIADKSGAGERGSRGIIAALGPDGKPSRIVVIYTTGSQATMDERNRQIAEIGAS
                     LIKHW"
     primer_bind     complement(4171..4190)
                     /label=Amp-R
                     /note="Ampicillin resistance gene, reverse primer"
     rep_origin      4984..5572
                     /direction=RIGHT
                     /label=ori
                     /note="high-copy-number ColE1/pMB1/pBR322/pUC origin of
                     replication"
     primer_bind     5473..5492
                     /label=pBR322ori-F
                     /note="pBR322 origin, forward primer"
     primer_bind     5726..5743
                     /label=L4440
                     /note="L4440 vector, forward primer"
     protein_bind    5860..5881
                     /label=CAP binding site
                     /bound_moiety="E. coli catabolite activator protein"
                     /note="CAP binding activates transcription in the presence
                     of cAMP."
     promoter        5896..5926
                     /label=lac promoter
                     /note="promoter for the E. coli lac operon"
     protein_bind    5934..5950
                     /label=lac operator
                     /bound_moiety="lac repressor encoded by lacI"
                     /note="The lac repressor binds to the lac operator to
                     inhibit transcription in E. coli. This inhibition can be
                     relieved by adding lactose or
                     isopropyl-beta-D-thiogalactopyranoside (IPTG)."
     primer_bind     5939..5961
                     /label=M13/pUC Reverse
                     /note="In lacZ gene"
     primer_bind     5958..5974
                     /label=M13 rev
                     /note="common sequencing primer, one of multiple similar
                     variants"
     primer_bind     5958..5974
                     /label=M13 Reverse
                     /note="In lacZ gene. Also called M13-rev"
     primer_bind     5993..6013
                     /label=T3
                     /note="T3 promoter, forward primer"
     promoter        5995..6013
                     /label=T3 promoter
                     /note="promoter for bacteriophage T3 RNA polymerase"
     promoter        6041..6267
                     /label=RSV promoter
                     /note="Rous sarcoma virus enhancer/promoter"
     LTR             6268..6448
                     /label=5' LTR (truncated)
                     /note="truncated 5' long terminal repeat (LTR) from HIV-1"
     misc_feature    6495..6620
                     /label=HIV-1 Psi
                     /note="packaging signal of human immunodeficiency virus
                     type 1"
     misc_feature    7113..7346
                     /label=RRE
                     /note="The Rev response element (RRE) of HIV-1 allows for
                     Rev-dependent mRNA export from the nucleus to the
                     cytoplasm."
     CDS             7531..7575
                     /codon_start=1
                     /product="antigenic peptide corresponding to amino acids
                     655 to 669 of the HIV envelope protein gp41 (Lutje Hulsik
                     et al., 2013)"
                     /label=gp41 peptide
                     /note="recognized by the 2H10 single-chain llama nanobody"
                     /translation="KNEQELLELDKWASL"
     promoter        7753..7993
                     /label=U6 promoter
                     /note="RNA polymerase III promoter for human U6 snRNA"
     primer_bind     7753..7773
                     /label=hU6-F
                     /note="Human U6 promoter, forward primer"
     primer_bind     7924..7943
                     /label=LKO.1 5'
                     /note="Human U6 promoter, forward primer"
     misc_RNA        8023..8098
                     /label=gRNA scaffold
                     /note="guide RNA scaffold for the Streptococcus pyogenes
                     CRISPR/Cas9 system"
     misc_feature    8154..8271
                     /label=cPPT/CTS
                     /note="central polypurine tract and central termination
                     sequence of HIV-1"
ORIGIN
        1 cccgggtgca aagatggata aagttttaaa cagagaggaa tctttgcagc taatggacct
       61 tctaggtctt gaaaggagtg ggaattggct ccggtgcccg tcagtgggca gagcgcacat
      121 cgcccacagt ccccgagaag ttggggggag gggtcggcaa ttgatccggt gcctagagaa
      181 ggtggcgcgg ggtaaactgg gaaagtgatg tcgtgtactg gctccgcctt tttcccgagg
      241 gtgggggaga accgtatata agtgcagtag tcgccgtgaa cgttcttttt cgcaacgggt
      301 ttgccgccag aacacaggta agtgccgtgt gtggttcccg cgggcctggc ctctttacgg
      361 gttatggccc ttgcgtgcct tgaattactt ccacctggct gcagtacgtg attcttgatc
      421 ccgagcttcg ggttggaagt gggtgggaga gttcgaggcc ttgcgcttaa ggagcccctt
      481 cgcctcgtgc ttgagttgag gcctggcctg ggcgctgggg ccgccgcgtg cgaatctggt
      541 ggcaccttcg cgcctgtctc gctgctttcg ataagtctct agccatttaa aatttttgat
      601 gacctgctgc gacgcttttt ttctggcaag atagtcttgt aaatgcgggc caagatctgc
      661 acactggtat ttcggttttt ggggccgcgg gcggcgacgg ggcccgtgcg tcccagcgca
      721 catgttcggc gaggcggggc ctgcgagcgc ggccaccgag aatcggacgg gggtagtctc
      781 aagctggccg gcctgctctg gtgcctggcc tcgcgccgcc gtgtatcgcc ccgccctggg
      841 cggcaaggct ggcccggtcg gcaccagttg cgtgagcgga aagatggccg cttcccggcc
      901 ctgctgcagg gagctcaaaa tggaggacgc ggcgctcggg agagcgggcg ggtgagtcac
      961 ccacacaaag gaaaagggcc tttccgtcct cagccgtcgc ttcatgtgac tccacggagt
     1021 accgggcgcc gtccaggcac ctcgattagt tctcgagctt ttggagtacg tcgtctttag
     1081 gttgggggga ggggttttat gcgatggagt ttccccacac tgagtgggtg gagactgaag
     1141 ttaggccagc ttggcacttg atgtaattct ccttggaatt tgcccttttt gagtttggat
     1201 cttggttcat tctcaagcct cagacagtgg ttcaaagttt ttttcttcca tttcaggtgt
     1261 cgtgacgtac ggccaccatg accgagtaca agcccacggt gcgcctcgcc acccgcgacg
     1321 acgtccccag ggccgtacgc accctcgccg ccgcgttcgc cgactacccc gccacgcgcc
     1381 acaccgtcga tccggaccgc cacatcgagc gggtcaccga gctgcaagaa ctcttcctca
     1441 cgcgcgtcgg gctcgacatc ggcaaggtgt gggtcgcgga cgacggcgcc gccgtggcgg
     1501 tctggaccac gccggagagc gtcgaagcgg gggcggtgtt cgccgagatc ggcccgcgca
     1561 tggccgagtt gagcggttcc cggctggccg cgcagcaaca gatggaaggc ctcctggcgc
     1621 cgcaccggcc caaggagccc gcgtggttcc tggccaccgt cggagtctcg cccgaccacc
     1681 agggcaaggg tctgggcagc gccgtcgtgc tccccggagt ggaggcggcc gagcgcgccg
     1741 gggtgcccgc cttcctggag acctccgcgc cccgcaacct ccccttctac gagcggctcg
     1801 gcttcaccgt caccgccgac gtcgaggtgc ccgaaggacc gcgcacctgg tgcatgaccc
     1861 gcaagcccgg tgcctgaacg cgttaagtcg acaatcaacc tctggattac aaaatttgtg
     1921 aaagattgac tggtattctt aactatgttg ctccttttac gctatgtgga tacgctgctt
     1981 taatgccttt gtatcatgct attgcttccc gtatggcttt cattttctcc tccttgtata
     2041 aatcctggtt gctgtctctt tatgaggagt tgtggcccgt tgtcaggcaa cgtggcgtgg
     2101 tgtgcactgt gtttgctgac gcaaccccca ctggttgggg cattgccacc acctgtcagc
     2161 tcctttccgg gactttcgct ttccccctcc ctattgccac ggcggaactc atcgccgcct
     2221 gccttgcccg ctgctggaca ggggctcggc tgttgggcac tgacaattcc gtggtgttgt
     2281 cggggaaatc atcgtccttt ccttggctgc tcgcctgtgt tgccacctgg attctgcgcg
     2341 ggacgtcctt ctgctacgtc ccttcggccc tcaatccagc ggaccttcct tcccgcggcc
     2401 tgctgccggc tctgcggcct cttccgcgtc ttcgccttcg ccctcagacg agtcggatct
     2461 ccctttgggc cgcctccccg cgtcgacttt aagaccaatg acttacaagg cagctgtaga
     2521 tcttagccac tttttaaaag aaaagggggg actggaaggg ctaattcact cccaacgaag
     2581 acaagatctg ctttttgctt gtactgggtc tctctggtta gaccagatct gagcctggga
     2641 gctctctggc taactaggga acccactgct taagcctcaa taaagcttgc cttgagtgct
     2701 tcaagtagtg tgtgcccgtc tgttgtgtga ctctggtaac tagagatccc tcagaccctt
     2761 ttagtcagtg tggaaaatct ctagcagtac gtatagtagt tcatgtcatc ttattattca
     2821 gtatttataa cttgcaaaga aatgaatatc agagagtgag aggaacttgt ttattgcagc
     2881 ttataatggt tacaaataaa gcaatagcat cacaaatttc acaaataaag catttttttc
     2941 actgcattct agttgtggtt tgtccaaact catcaatgta tcttatcatg tctggctcta
     3001 gctatcccgc ccctaactcc gcccatcccg cccctaactc cgcccagttc cgcccattct
     3061 ccgccccatg gctgactaat tttttttatt tatgcagagg ccgaggccgc ctcggcctct
     3121 gagctattcc agaagtagtg aggaggcttt tttggaggcc tagggacgta cccaattcgc
     3181 cctatagtga gtcgtattac gcgcgctcac tggccgtcgt tttacaacgt cgtgactggg
     3241 aaaaccctgg cgttacccaa cttaatcgcc ttgcagcaca tccccctttc gccagctggc
     3301 gtaatagcga agaggcccgc accgatcgcc cttcccaaca gttgcgcagc ctgaatggcg
     3361 aatgggnnnn nnnnnnnnnn nnnnnnnnnn nnnnnnnnnn nnnnnnnnnn nnnnnnnnnn
     3421 nnnnnnnnnn nnnnnnnnnn nnnnnnnnnn nnnnnnnnnn nnnnnnnnnn nnnnnnnnnn
     3481 nnnnnnnnnn cnnnnnnnnn nnnnnnnnnn nnnnnnnnnn nnnnnnnnnn nnnnnnnnnn
     3541 nnnnnnnnnn nnnnnnnnnn nnnnnnnnnn nnnnnnnnnn nnannnnnnn nnnnnnnnnn
     3601 nnnnnnnnnn nnnnnnnnnn nnnnnnnnnn nncctttgac gttggagtcc acgttcttta
     3661 atagtggact cttgttccaa actggaacaa cactcaaccc tatctcggtc tattcttttg
     3721 atttataagg gattttgccg atttcggcct attggttaaa aaatgagctg atttaacaaa
     3781 aatttaacgc gaattttaac aaaatattaa cgcttacaat ttaggtggca cttttcgggg
     3841 aaatgtgcgc ggaaccccta tttgtttatt tttctaaata cattcaaata tgtatccgct
     3901 catgagacaa taaccctgat aaatgcttca ataatattga aaaaggaaga gtatgagtat
     3961 tcaacatttc cgtgtcgccc ttattccctt ttttgcggca ttttgccttc ctgtttttgc
     4021 tcacccagaa acgctggtga aagtaaaaga tgctgaagat cagttgggtg cacgagtggg
     4081 ttacatcgaa ctggatctca acagcggtaa gatccttgag agttttcgcc ccgaagaacg
     4141 ttttccaatg atgagcactt ttaaagttct gctatgtggc gcggtattat cccgtattga
     4201 cgccgggcaa gagcaactcg gtcgccgcat acactattct cagaatgact tggttgagta
     4261 ctcaccagtc acagaaaagc atcttacgga tggcatgaca gtaagagaat tatgcagtgc
     4321 tgccataacc atgagtgata acactgcggc caacttactt ctgacaacga tcggaggacc
     4381 gaaggagcta accgcttttt tgcacaacat gggggatcat gtaactcgcc ttgatcgttg
     4441 ggaaccggag ctgaatgaag ccataccaaa cgacgagcgt gacaccacga tgcctgtagc
     4501 aatggcaaca acgttgcgca aactattaac tggcgaacta cttactctag cttcccggca
     4561 acaattaata gactggatgg aggcggataa agttgcagga ccacttctgc gctcggccct
     4621 tccggctggc tggtttattg ctgataaatc tggagccggt gagcgtgggt ctcgcggtat
     4681 cattgcagca ctggggccag atggtaagcc ctcccgtatc gtagttatct acacgacggg
     4741 gagtcaggca actatggatg aacgaaatag acagatcgct gagataggtg cctcactgat
     4801 taagcattgg taactgtcag accaagttta ctcatatata ctttagattg atttaaaact
     4861 tcatttttaa tttaaaagga tctaggtgaa gatccttttt gataatctca tgaccaaaat
     4921 cccttaacgt gagttttcgt tccactgagc gtcagacccc gtagaaaaga tcaaaggatc
     4981 ttcttgagat cctttttttc tgcgcgtaat ctgctgcttg caaacaaaaa aaccaccgct
     5041 accagcggtg gtttgtttgc cggatcaaga gctaccaact ctttttccga aggtaactgg
     5101 cttcagcaga gcgcagatac caaatactgt tcttctagtg tagccgtagt taggccacca
     5161 cttcaagaac tctgtagcac cgcctacata cctcgctctg ctaatcctgt taccagtggc
     5221 tgctgccagt ggcgataagt cgtgtcttac cgggttggac tcaagacgat agttaccgga
     5281 taaggcgcag cggtcgggct gaacgggggg ttcgtgcaca cagcccagct tggagcgaac
     5341 gacctacacc gaactgagat acctacagcg tgagctatga gaaagcgcca cgcttcccga
     5401 agggagaaag gcggacaggt atccggtaag cggcagggtc ggaacaggag agcgcacgag
     5461 ggagcttcca gggggaaacg cctggtatct ttatagtcct gtcgggtttc gccacctctg
     5521 acttgagcgt cgatttttgt gatgctcgtc aggggggcgg agcctatgga aaaacgccag
     5581 caacgcggcc tttttacggt tcctggcctt ttgctggcct tttgctcaca tgttctttcc
     5641 tgcgttatcc cctgattctg tggataaccg tattaccgcc tttgagtgag ctgataccgc
     5701 tcgccgcagc cgaacgaccg agcgcagcga gtcagtgagc gaggaagcgg aagagcgccc
     5761 aatacgcaaa ccgcctctcc ccgcgcgttg gccgattcat taatgcagct ggcacgacag
     5821 gtttcccgac tggaaagcgg gcagtgagcg caacgcaatt aatgtgagtt agctcactca
     5881 ttaggcaccc caggctttac actttatgct tccggctcgt atgttgtgtg gaattgtgag
     5941 cggataacaa tttcacacag gaaacagcta tgaccatgat tacgccaagc gcgcaattaa
     6001 ccctcactaa agggaacaaa agctggagct gcaagcttaa tgtagtctta tgcaatactc
     6061 ttgtagtctt gcaacatggt aacgatgagt tagcaacatg ccttacaagg agagaaaaag
     6121 caccgtgcat gccgattggt ggaagtaagg tggtacgatc gtgccttatt aggaaggcaa
     6181 cagacgggtc tgacatggat tggacgaacc actgaattgc cgcattgcag agatattgta
     6241 tttaagtgcc tagctcgata cataaacggg tctctctggt tagaccagat ctgagcctgg
     6301 gagctctctg gctaactagg gaacccactg cttaagcctc aataaagctt gccttgagtg
     6361 cttcaagtag tgtgtgcccg tctgttgtgt gactctggta actagagatc cctcagaccc
     6421 ttttagtcag tgtggaaaat ctctagcagt ggcgcccgaa cagggacttg aaagcgaaag
     6481 ggaaaccaga ggagctctct cgacgcagga ctcggcttgc tgaagcgcgc acggcaagag
     6541 gcgaggggcg gcgactggtg agtacgccaa aaattttgac tagcggaggc tagaaggaga
     6601 gagatgggtg cgagagcgtc agtattaagc gggggagaat tagatcgcga tgggaaaaaa
     6661 ttcggttaag gccaggggga aagaaaaaat ataaattaaa acatatagta tgggcaagca
     6721 gggagctaga acgattcgca gttaatcctg gcctgttaga aacatcagaa ggctgtagac
     6781 aaatactggg acagctacaa ccatcccttc agacaggatc agaagaactt agatcattat
     6841 ataatacagt agcaaccctc tattgtgtgc atcaaaggat agagataaaa gacaccaagg
     6901 aagctttaga caagatagag gaagagcaaa acaaaagtaa gaccaccgca cagcaagcgg
     6961 ccgctgatct tcagacctgg aggaggagat atgagggaca attggagaag tgaattatat
     7021 aaatataaag tagtaaaaat tgaaccatta ggagtagcac ccaccaaggc aaagagaaga
     7081 gtggtgcaga gagaaaaaag agcagtggga ataggagctt tgttccttgg gttcttggga
     7141 gcagcaggaa gcactatggg cgcagcgtca atgacgctga cggtacaggc cagacaatta
     7201 ttgtctggta tagtgcagca gcagaacaat ttgctgaggg ctattgaggc gcaacagcat
     7261 ctgttgcaac tcacagtctg gggcatcaag cagctccagg caagaatcct ggctgtggaa
     7321 agatacctaa aggatcaaca gctcctgggg atttggggtt gctctggaaa actcatttgc
     7381 accactgctg tgccttggaa tgctagttgg agtaataaat ctctggaaca gatttggaat
     7441 cacacgacct ggatggagtg ggacagagaa attaacaatt acacaagctt aatacactcc
     7501 ttaattgaag aatcgcaaaa ccagcaagaa aagaatgaac aagaattatt ggaattagat
     7561 aaatgggcaa gtttgtggaa ttggtttaac ataacaaatt ggctgtggta tataaaatta
     7621 ttcataatga tagtaggagg cttggtaggt ttaagaatag tttttgctgt actttctata
     7681 gtgaatagag ttaggcaggg atattcacca ttatcgtttc agacccacct cccaaccccg
     7741 aggggaccca gagagggcct atttcccatg attccttcat atttgcatat acgatacaag
     7801 gctgttagag agataattag aattaatttg actgtaaaca caaagatatt agtacaaaat
     7861 acgtgacgta gaaagtaata atttcttggg tagtttgcag ttttaaaatt atgttttaaa
     7921 atggactatc atatgcttac cgtaacttga aagtatttcg atttcttggc tttatatatc
     7981 ttgtggaaag gacgaaacac cgaggcgggc cttacgaatc gggttttaga gctagaaata
     8041 gcaagttaaa ataaggctag tccgttatca acttgaaaaa gtggcaccga gtcggtgctt
     8101 ttttaagctt ggcgtaacta gatcttgaga caaatggcag tattcatcca caattttaaa
     8161 agaaaagggg ggattggggg gtacagtgca ggggaaagaa tagtagacat aatagcaaca
     8221 gacatacaaa ctaaagaatt acaaaaacaa attacaaaaa ttcaaaattt tcgggtttat
     8281 tacagggaca gcagagatcc actttggcgc cggctcgagg ggg
//
