[The description below was written by a language model from this plasmid's Addgene catalogue record and the feature table of its GenBank file.]
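Description:
STK25 gRNA (BRDN0001149116) is a third-generation lentiviral guide RNA plasmid built on the lentiGuide-Puro backbone, carrying a single CRISPR guide directed against human STK25 (also known as SOK1 or YSK1). The 8.3 kb circular construct is propagated in E. coli through a high-copy ColE1/pUC-type origin with ampicillin selection (beta-lactamase). It also retains an f1 origin, an SV40 origin and the lac/T7/T3 promoter remnants typical of its cloning-vector ancestry.

The lentiviral cassette starts with an RSV promoter fused to a truncated HIV-1 5' LTR, which drives Tat-independent transcription of the viral genome in packaging cells. It is followed by the Psi packaging signal, the Rev response element for nuclear export of the genomic RNA, and a cPPT/CTS that aids nuclear import of the reverse-transcribed DNA. A U3-deleted 3' LTR makes the integrated provirus self-inactivating, and an SV40 polyadenylation signal lies downstream.

Within this frame, a human U6 RNA polymerase III promoter expresses the STK25-targeting spacer joined to the Streptococcus pyogenes Cas9 guide RNA scaffold. The guide was designed against multiple STK25 RefSeq transcript variants. A separate EF-1-alpha promoter, including its intron A, drives puromycin N-acetyltransferase for selection of transduced mammalian cells, with a WPRE enhancing transcript expression.

The plasmid does not encode Cas9, so it is meant to be used with a separate Cas9 lentivector or in cells that already express Cas9. It belongs to a human kinome guide RNA collection and is suited to STK25 knockout or loss-of-function studies.
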