Addgene plasmid #75957: STK25 gRNA (BRDN0001149116)
Purpose: 3rd generation lentiviral gRNA plasmid targeting human STK25
Depositing lab: John Doench & David Root. Depositing organization: Broad Institute. Publication: Optimized sgRNA design to maximize activity and minimize off-target effects of CRISPR-Cas9. Doench JG, Fusi N, Sullender M, Hegde M, Vaimberg EW, Donovan KF, Smith I, Tothova Z, Wilen C, Orchard R, Virgin HW, Listgarten J, Root DE. Nat Biotechnol. 2016 Jan 18. doi: 10.1038/nbt.3437. PubMed 26780180.
Backbone
  Vector backbone: lentiGuide-Puro
  Backbone manufacturer: Zhang Lab (Addgene plasmid # 52963)
  Vector type: Mammalian Expression, Lentiviral, CRISPR
  Selectable markers: Puromycin
Growth in bacteria
  Bacterial resistance: Ampicillin, 100 μg/mL
  Growth temperature: 37°C
  Growth strain: DH5alpha
  Copy number: High Copy
Gene/Insert
  Gene/Insert name: STK25 (alt names: STK25; NM_001271977.1)
  gRNA/shRNA sequence: AGGCGGGCCTTACGAATCGG
  Species: H. sapiens (human)
  Entrez Gene: STK25 (a.k.a. SOK1, YSK1)
  Promoter: hU6
  Cloning method: Unknown
  Sequencing primers: 5′ U6-F; 3′ pS2-R
Terms and licenses: Academic/Nonprofit Terms; Industry Terms: Not Available to Industry
Depositor comments: The gRNA was designed to target the following Genbank reference sequence(s): NM_001271977.1,NM_001271978.1,NM_001271979.1,NM_001271980.1,NM_001282305.1,NM_001282306.1,NM_001282307.1,NM_001282308.1,NM_006374.4. Note that this plasmid does NOT contain Cas9. It should be used in conjunction with lentiCas9-Blast (Addgene #52962) or otherwise with cell lines already expressing Cas9. Browse the full kinome gRNA library at http://www.addgene.org/pooled-library/broadgpp-human-kinome/ or visit http://www.broadinstitute.org/rnai/public/ for detailed protocols and information.
How to cite: STK25 gRNA (BRDN0001149116) was a gift from John Doench & David Root (Addgene plasmid # 75957 ; http://n2t.net/addgene:75957 ; RRID:Addgene_75957)
