>Addgene plasmid #75957 | STK25 gRNA (BRDN0001149116) | depositor partial sequence | sequence record 143417 | Target Sequence
AGGCGGGCCTTACGAATCGG
