>Addgene plasmid #75957 | STK25 gRNA (BRDN0001149116) | addgene partial sequence | sequence record 184901 | hU6-F
ACGTGACGTAGAAAGTAATAATTTCTTGGGTAGTTTGCAGTTTTAAAATTATGTTTTAAAATGGACTATC
ATATGCTTACCGTAACTTGAAAGTATTTCGATTTCTTGGCTTTATATATCTTGTGGAAAGGACGAAACAC
CGAGGCGGGCCTTACGAATCGGGTTTTAGAGCTAGAAATAGCAAGTTAAAATAAGGCTAGTCCGTTATCA
ACTTGAAAAAGTGGCACCGAGTCGGTGCTTTTTTAAGCTTGGCGTAACTAGATCTTGAGACAAATGGCAG
TATTCATCCACAATTTTAAAAGAAAAGGGGGGATTGGGGGGTACAGTGCAGGGGAAAGAATAGTAGACAT
AATAGCAACAGACATACAAACTAAAGAATTACAAAAACAAATTACAAAAATTCAAAATTTTCGGGTTTAT
TACAGGGACAGCAGAGATCCACTTTGGCGCCGGCTCGAGGGGGCCCGGGTGCAAAGATGGATAAAGTTTT
AAACAGAGAGGAATCTTTGCAGCTAATGGACCTTCTAGGTCTTGAAAGGAGTGGGAATTGGCTCCGGTGC
CCGTCAGTGG
